Addgene plasmid #179402: pv6_CBX7_Chromo_TAF3_Phd-DW890/891AA
Purpose: Cell line generation via recombination-mediated cassette exchange (RMCE) and stable expression of CBX7_Chromo - TAF3_Phd(DW890/891AA)
Depositing lab: Tuncay Baubec. Depositing organization: University of Zurich. Publication: ChromID identifies the protein interactome at chromatin marks. Villasenor R, Pfaendler R, Ambrosi C, Butz S, Giuliani S, Bryan E, Sheahan TW, Gable AL, Schmolka N, Manzo M, Wirz J, Feller C, von Mering C, Aebersold R, Voigt P, Baubec T. Nat Biotechnol. 2020 Mar 2. pii: 10.1038/s41587-020-0434-2. doi: 10.1038/s41587-020-0434-2. PubMed 32123383.
Backbone
  Vector backbone: parBit_v6
  Vector type: Mammalian Expression
Growth in bacteria
  Bacterial resistance: Ampicillin, 100 μg/mL
  Growth temperature: 37°C
  Growth strain: DH5alpha
  Copy number: High Copy
Gene/Insert
  Gene/Insert name: CBX7_Chromo - TAF3_Phd(DW890/891AA) (alt name: Chromodomain of CBX7 and Phd domain of TAF3)
  Species: M. musculus (mouse)
  Mutation: Phd domain DW890/891AA
  Promoter: CAGGS
  Tag / fusion protein: AviTag (N terminal on insert); EGFP (C terminal on insert)
  Cloning method: Gibson Cloning
  Sequencing primers: 5′ CTGGTTGTTGTGCTGTCTC
Terms and licenses: Academic/Nonprofit Terms; Industry Terms: Not Available to Industry
How to cite: pv6_CBX7_Chromo_TAF3_Phd-DW890/891AA was a gift from Tuncay Baubec (Addgene plasmid # 179402 ; http://n2t.net/addgene:179402 ; RRID:Addgene_179402)
