[The description below was written by a language model from this plasmid's Addgene catalogue record and pLannotate feature annotations shown in this document.]
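Description:
pv6_CBX7_Chromo_TAF3_Phd-DW890/891AA is a mammalian expression and targeting plasmid of about 7.5 kb built on the parBit_v6 backbone. It is designed to generate stable cell lines by recombination-mediated cassette exchange (RMCE). In bacteria it is maintained as a high-copy plasmid through a ColE1/pUC-type origin and selected with ampicillin via the β-lactamase gene. Remnants of a pUC-style lacZα/lac promoter region and small bom, rop and lacI fragments flank the cassette.

The payload sits between two loxP511 sites annotated in opposite orientations. These sites recombine with each other but not with wild-type loxP, so Cre can swap the intervening cassette into a genomic landing site carrying compatible sites. Within the cassette, a CAGGS promoter (CMV enhancer plus the chicken β-actin/rabbit β-globin chimeric intron in the feature table) drives an engineered chromatin reader. This reader joins the mouse CBX7 chromodomain to the mouse TAF3 PHD finger and carries EGFP at the C terminus. The catalogue entry also lists an N-terminal AviTag, the substrate peptide for BirA biotinylation, although the annotation software did not call it. The PHD domain carries the DW890/891AA substitution. The record does not explain its effect, but a mutated reader domain of this kind would typically act as a binding-deficient control.

Downstream of EGFP, an EMCV IRES links puromycin N-acetyltransferase to the same transcript, allowing puromycin selection of expressing cells. An SV40 polyadenylation signal terminates the transcript, preceded by a short ble-derived fragment. The plasmid belongs to a toolkit for profiling protein interactomes at defined chromatin marks.
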