Features (pLannotate 1.2.2; 23 found; start..end, strand, type, name):
    137..236     +  misc_feature   bom (fragment): basis of mobility region from pBR322
    242..399     -  CDS            lacZα (fragment): LacZα fragment of β-galactosidase; lacZ fragment
    409..442     -  protein_bind   loxP511: Cre-mediated recombination occurs in the 8-bp core sequence (GTATACAT). loxP511 sites are compatible with each other, but incompatible with wild-type loxP sites. Cre recombinase
    447..826     +  enhancer       CMV enhancer: human cytomegalovirus immediate early enhancer
   1104..2120    +  intron         chimeric intron: chimera between introns from chicken β-actin and rabbit β-globin
   2118..2174    +  CDS            HBB (fragment): HBB_LEPEU - Experimental evidence at protein level: Swiss-Prot protein existence level 1. Involved in oxygen transport from the lung to the various peripheral tissues. From Lepus europaeus (European hare).
   2287..2511    +  CDS            Cbx7 (fragment): CBX7_MOUSE - Also known as D15Ertd417e. Experimental evidence at protein level: Swiss-Prot protein existence level 1. Component of a Polycomb group (PcG) multiprotein PRC1-like complex, a complex class required to maintain the transcriptionally repressive state of many genes, including Hox genes, throughout development (PubMed:16537902, PubMed:22226355). PcG PRC1 complex acts via chromatin remodeling and modification of histones; it mediates monoubiquitination of histone H2A 'Lys-119', rendering chromatin heritably changed in its expressibility. Promotes histone H3 trimethylation at 'Lys-9' (H
   2602..2877    +  CDS            Taf3 (fragment): TAF3_MOUSE - Experimental evidence at protein level: Swiss-Prot protein existence level 1. Transcription factor TFIID is one of the general factors required for accurate and regulated initiation by RNA polymerase II. TFIID is a multimeric protein complex that plays a central role in mediating promoter responses to various activators and repressors. Required in complex with TBPL2 for the differentiation of myoblasts into myocytes. The complex replaces TFIID at specific promoters at an early stage in the differentiation process. From Mus musculus (Mouse).
   2965..3681    +  CDS            EGFP: the original enhanced GFP (Yang et al., 1996) mammalian codon-optimized
   3804..4266    +  misc_feature   IRES: internal ribosome entry site (IRES) of the encephalomyocarditis virus (EMCV)
   4280..4879    +  CDS            PuroR: puromycin N-acetyltransferase; pac from Streptomyces alboniger; confers resistance to puromycin
   4928..5053    +  CDS            ble (fragment): BLE_KLEPN - Experimental evidence at protein level: Swiss-Prot protein existence level 1. Binding protein with a strong affinity to the bleomycin family of antibiotics. Binds to CL990; an antimitotic-antibiotic compound. From Klebsiella pneumoniae.
   5048..5169    +  polyA_signal   SV40 poly(A) signal: SV40 polyadenylation signal
   5203..5236    +  protein_bind   loxP511: Cre-mediated recombination occurs in the 8-bp core sequence (GTATACAT). loxP511 sites are compatible with each other, but incompatible with wild-type loxP sites. Cre recombinase
   5239..5257    +  misc_feature   MCS (fragment): pUC18/19 multiple cloning site
   5294..5310    -  protein_bind   lac operator: The lac repressor binds to the lac operator to inhibit transcription in E. coli. This inhibition can be relieved by adding lactose or isopropyl-β-D-thiogalactopyranoside (IPTG). lac repressor encoded by lacI
   5318..5348    -  promoter       lac promoter: promoter for the E. coli lac operon
   5363..5384    -  protein_bind   CAP binding site: CAP binding activates transcription in the presence of cAMP. E. coli catabolite activator protein
   5397..5489    -  CDS            lacI (fragment): lac repressor; lacI; The lac repressor binds to the lac operator to inhibit transcription in E. coli. This inhibition can be relieved by adding lactose or isopropyl-β-D-thiogalactopyranoside (IPTG).
   5672..6260    -  rep_origin     ori: high-copy-number ColE1/pMB1/pBR322/pUC origin of replication
   6431..7291    -  CDS            AmpR: β-lactamase; bla; confers resistance to ampicillin, carbenicillin, and related antibiotics
   7292..7396    -  promoter       AmpR promoter: bla
   7491..35      +  CDS            rop (fragment) (across the origin): Rop protein, which maintains plasmids at low copy number; rop
>Addgene plasmid #179402 | pv6_CBX7_Chromo_TAF3_Phd-DW890/891AA | addgene full sequence | sequence record 370528 | Addgene NGS Result
TCGCGCGTTTCGGTGATGACGGTGAAAACCTCTGACACATGCAGCTCCCGGAGACGGTCACAGCTTGTCT
GTAAGCGGATGCCGGGAGCAGACAAGCCCGTCAGGGCGCGTCAGCGGGTGTTGGCGGGTGTCGGGGCTGG
CTTAACTATGCGGCATCAGAGCAGATTGTACTGAGAGTGCACCATATGCGGTGTGAAATACCGCACAGAT
GCGTAAGGAGAAAATACCGCATCAGGCGCCATTCGCCATTCAGGCTGCGCAACTGTTGGGAAGGGCGATC
GGTGCGGGCCTCTTCGCTATTACGCCAGCTGGCGAAAGGGGGATGTGCTGCAAGGCGATTAAGTTGGGTA
ACGCCAGGGTTTTCCCAGTCACGACGTTGTAAAACGACGGCCAGTGAATTCTCGAGCCATAACTTCGTAT
AATGTATACTATACGAAGTTATATCGGACATTGATTATTGACTAGTTATTAATAGTAATCAATTACGGGG
TCATTAGTTCATAGCCCATATATGGAGTTCCGCGTTACATAACTTACGGTAAATGGCCCGCCTGGCTGAC
CGCCCAACGACCCCCGCCCATTGACGTCAATAATGACGTATGTTCCCATAGTAACGCCAATAGGGACTTT
CCATTGACGTCAATGGGTGGAGTATTTACGGTAAACTGCCCACTTGGCAGTACATCAAGTGTATCATATG
CCAAGTACGCCCCCTATTGACGTCAATGACGGTAAATGGCCCGCCTGGCATTATGCCCAGTACATGACCT
TATGGGACTTTCCTACTTGGCAGTACATCTACGTATTAGTCATCGCTATTACCATGGTCGAGGTGAGCCC
CACGTTCTGCTTCACTCTCCCCATCTCCCCCCCCTCCCCACCCCCAATTTTGTATTTATTTATTTTTTAA
TTATTTTGTGCAGCGATGGGGGCGGGGGGGGGGGGGGGGCGCGCCRGGSGGGGSGGGGSGGGGSGRGGGG
SGGGGSGGGGSGRGGCGGRGAGGTGCGGCGGCAGCCAATCAGAGCGGCGCGCTCCGAAAGTTTCCTTTTA
TGGCGAGGCGGCGGCGGCGGCGGCCCTATAAAAAGCGAAGCGCGCGGCGGGCGGGAGTCGCTGCGCGCTG
CCTTCGCCCCGTGCCCCGCTCCGCCGCCGCCTCGCGCCGCCCGCCCCGGCTCTGACTGACCGCGTTACTC
CCACAGGTGAGCGGGCGGGACGGCCCTTCTCCTCCGGGCTGTAATTAGCGCTTGGTTTAATGACGGCTTG
TTTCTTTTCTGTGGCTGCGTGAAAGCCTTGAGGGGCTCCGGGAGGGCCCTTTGTGCGGGGGGAGCGGCTC
GGGGGGTGCGTGCGTGTGTGTGTGCGTGGGGAGCGCCGCGTGCGGCTCCGCGCTGCCCGGCGGCTGTGAG
CGCTGCGGGCGCGGCGCGGGGCTTTGTGCGCTCCGCAGTGTGCGCGAGGGGAGCGCGGCCGGGGGCGGTG
CCCCGCGGTGCGGGGGGGGCTGCGAGGGGAACAAAGGCTGCGTGCGGGGTGTGTGCGTGGGGGGGTGAGC
AGGGGGTGTGGGCGCGTCGGTCGGGCTGCAACCCCCCCTGCACCCCCCTCCCCGAGTTGCTGAGCACGGC
CCGGCTTCGGGTGCGGGGCTCCGTACGGGGCGTGGCGCGGGGCTCGCCGTGCCGGGCGGGGGGTGGCGGC
AGGTGGGGGTGCCGGGCGGGGCGGGGCCGCCTCGGGCCGGGGAGGGCTCGGGGGAGGGGCGCGGCGGCCC
CCGGAGCGCCGGCGGCTGTCGAGGCGCGGCGAGCCGCAGCCATTGCCTTTTATGGTAATCGTGCGAGAGG
GCGCAGGGACTTCCTTTGTCCCAAATCTGTGCGGAGCCGAAATCTGGGAGGCGCCGCCGCACCCCCTCTA
GCGGGCGCGGGGCGAAGCGGTGCGGCGCCGGCAGGAAGGAAATGGGCGGGGAGGGCCTTCGTGCGTCGCC
GCGCCGCCGTCCCCTTCTCCCTCTCCAGCCTCGGGGCTGTCCGCGGGGGGACGGCTGCCTTCGGGGGGGA
CGGGGCAGGGCGGGGTTCGGCTTCTGGCGTGTGACCGGCGGCTCTAGAGCCTCTGCTAACCATGTTCATG
CCTTCTTCTTTTTCCTACAGCTCCTGGGCAACGTGCTGGTTATTGTGCTGTCTCATCATTTTGGCAAAGA
ATTCTAGCATGGCTGGTGGCCTGAATGACATCTTTGAGGCCCAGAAGATCGAGTGGCATGAGAACCTGTA
CTTCCAGGGAGTCGACGAAGAGTCTGGTTCTGTTTCTGGTGGTGATGAGCTGTCAGCCATTGGCGAGCAG
GTGTTTGCGGTGGAGAGCATCCGGAAGAAGCGCGTGCGGAAGGGCAAAGTTGAATATCTGGTGAAGTGGA
AAGGATGGCCGCCCAAGTATAGCACCTGGGAGCCTGAGGAGCATATCCTCGACCCTCGCTTGGTGATGGC
CTACGAGGAGAAGGAGGAGAGAGACAGGGCCTCGGGGTATAGGAAGAGAGGTCCGAAACCCGGTGGTGGC
GGATCAGAAGGAGGCGGTAGCGGGGGCCCTGGTTCGGGAGGGGAAGGTTCTGCTGGGGGAGGGAGCGCTG
GCGGGGGGTCTAGTGCAAAGGCACCTGTCCGAAGTGTCGTCACAGAAACTGTGTCTACTTATGTCATCAG
AGACGAATGGGGAAATCAGATTTGGATCTGTCCCGGCTGCAATAAGCCAGATGACGGATCACCTATGATA
GGATGTGACGACTGCGATGCCGCCTATCACTGGCCTTGCGTTGGGATCATGGCCGCCCCCCCCGAAGAGA
TGCAATGGTTTTGCCCCAAATGCGCCAATAAAATAAAAAAGGACAAGAAACATAAGAAACGCAAGCATCG
CGCTCACATCGGTGGCGGAGGCTCTGGAGGTGGAGGCTCCGCACCCCCCAAAAAGAAACGCAAGGTTGGA
TACCGGGATCCACCGGTCGCCACCGTGAGCAAGGGCGAGGAGCTGTTCACCGGGGTGGTGCCCATCCTGG
TCGAGCTGGACGGCGACGTAAACGGCCACAAGTTCAGCGTGTCCGGCGAGGGCGAGGGCGATGCCACCTA
CGGCAAGCTGACCCTGAAGTTCATCTGCACCACCGGCAAGCTGCCCGTGCCCTGGCCCACCCTCGTGACC
ACCCTGACCTACGGCGTGCAGTGCTTCAGCCGCTACCCCGACCACATGAAGCAGCACGACTTCTTCAAGT
CCGCCATGCCCGAAGGCTACGTCCAGGAGCGCACCATCTTCTTCAAGGACGACGGCAACTACAAGACCCG
CGCCGAGGTGAAGTTCGAGGGCGACACCCTGGTGAACCGCATCGAGCTGAAGGGCATCGACTTCAAGGAG
GACGGCAACATCCTGGGGCACAAGCTGGAGTACAACTACAACAGCCACAACGTCTATATCATGGCCGACA
AGCAGAAGAACGGCATCAAGGTGAACTTCAAGATCCGCCACAACATCGAGGACGGCAGCGTGCAGCTCGC
CGACCACTACCAGCAGAACACCCCCATCGGCGACGGCCCCGTGCTGCTGCCCGACAACCACTACCTGAGC
ACCCAGTCCGCCCTGAGCAAAGACCCCAACGAGAAGCGCGATCACATGGTCCTGCTGGAGTTCGTGACCG
CCGCCGGGATCACTCTCGGCATGGACGAGCTGTACAAGTAAAGCGAGCTCGACAGATCTAGGAGCGGTTA
ACGAGGTAGCGGCCGCCGAAGCCGCTTGGAATAAGGCCGGTGTGCGTTTGTCTATATGTTATTTTCCACC
ATATTGCCGTCTTTTGGCAATGTGAGGGCCCGGAAACCTGGCCCTGTCTTCTTGACGAGCATTCCTAGGG
GTCTTTCCCCTCTCGCCAAAGGAATGCAAGGTCTGTTGAATGTCGTGAAGGAAGCAGTTCCTCTGGAAGC
TTCTTGAAGACAAACAACGTCTGTAGCGACCCTTTGCAGGCAGCGGAACCCCCCACCTGGCGACAGGTGC
CTCTGCGGCCAAAAGCCACGTGTATAAGATACACCTGCAAAGGCGGCACAACCCCAGTGCCACGTTGTGA
GTTGGATAGTTGTGGAAAGAGTCAAATGGCTCTCCTCAAGCGTATTCAACAAGGGGCTGAAGGATGCCCA
GAAGGTACCCCATTGTATGGGATCTGATCTGGGGCCTCGGTGCACATGCTTTACATGTGTTTAGTCGAGG
TTAAAAAAACGTCTAGGCCCCCCGAACCACGGGGACGTGGTTTTCCTTTGAAAAACACGATGATAATATG
GCCACAACCATGACCGAGTACAAGCCCACGGTGCGCCTCGCCACCCGCGACGACGTCCCCAGGGCCGTAC
GCACCCTCGCCGCCGCGTTCGCCGACTACCCCGCCACGCGCCACACCGTCGATCCGGACCGCCACATCGA
GCGGGTCACCGAGCTGCAAGAACTCTTCCTCACGCGCGTCGGGCTCGACATCGGCAAGGTGTGGGTCGCG
GACGACGGCGCCGCGGTGGCGGTCTGGACCACGCCGGAGAGCGTCGAAGCGGGGGCGGTGTTCGCCGAGA
TCGGCCCGCGCATGGCCGAGTTGAGCGGTTCCCGGCTGGCCGCGCAGCAACAGATGGAAGGCCTCCTGGC
GCCGCACCGGCCCAAGGAGCCCGCGTGGTTCCTGGCCACCGTCGGCGTCTCGCCCGACCACCAGGGCAAG
GGTCTGGGCAGCGCCGTCGTGCTCCCCGGAGTGGAGGCGGCCGAGCGCGCCGGGGTGCCCGCCTTCCTGG
AGACCTCCGCGCCCCGCAACCTCCCCTTCTACGAGCGGCTCGGCTTCACCGTCACCGCCGACGTCGAGGT
GCCCGAAGGACCGCGCACCTGGTGCATGACCCGCAAGCCCGGTGCCTGACGCCCGCCCCACGACCCGCAG
CGCCCGACCGAAAGGAGCGCAGTGCTACGAGATTTCGATTCCACCGCCGCCTTCTATGAAAGGTTGGGCT
TCGGAATCGTTTTCCGGGACGCCGGCTGGATGATCCTCCAGCGCGGGGATCTCATGCTGGAGTTCTTCGC
CCACCCCAACTTGTTTATTGCAGCTTATAATGGTTACAAATAAAGCAATAGCATCACAAATTTCACAAAT
AAAGCATTTTTTTCACTGCATTCTAGTTGTGGTTTGTCCAAACTCATCAATGTATCTTATCATGTCTGTA
TACCGTGGATCCGGCCGGCCCCATAACTTCGTATAGTATACATTATACGAAGTTATCCCCTGCAGGCATG
CAAGCTTGGCGTAATCATGGTCATAGCTGTTTCCTGTGTGAAATTGTTATCCGCTCACAATTCCACACAA
CATACGAGCCGGAAGCATAAAGTGTAAAGCCTGGGGTGCCTAATGAGTGAGCTAACTCACATTAATTGCG
TTGCGCTCACTGCCCGCTTTCCAGTCGGGAAACCTGTCGTGCCAGCTGCATTAATGAATCGGCCAACGCG
CGGGGAGAGGCGGTTTGCGTATTGGGCGCTCTTCCGCTTCCTCGCTCACTGACTCGCTGCGCTCGGTCGT
TCGGCTGCGGCGAGCGGTATCAGCTCACTCAAAGGCGGTAATACGGTTATCCACAGAATCAGGGGATAAC
GCAGGAAAGAACATGTGAGCAAAAGGCCAGCAAAAGGCCAGGAACCGTAAAAAGGCCGCGTTGCTGGCGT
TTTTCCATAGGCTCCGCCCCCCTGACGAGCATCACAAAAATCGACGCTCAAGTCAGAGGTGGCGAAACCC
GACAGGACTATAAAGATACCAGGCGTTTCCCCCTGGAAGCTCCCTCGTGCGCTCTCCTGTTCCGACCCTG
CCGCTTACCGGATACCTGTCCGCCTTTCTCCCTTCGGGAAGCGTGGCGCTTTCTCATAGCTCACGCTGTA
GGTATCTCAGTTCGGTGTAGGTCGTTCGCTCCAAGCTGGGCTGTGTGCACGAACCCCCCGTTCAGCCCGA
CCGCTGCGCCTTATCCGGTAACTATCGTCTTGAGTCCAACCCGGTAAGACACGACTTATCGCCACTGGCA
GCAGCCACTGGTAACAGGATTAGCAGAGCGAGGTATGTAGGCGGTGCTACAGAGTTCTTGAAGTGGTGGC
CTAACTACGGCTACACTAGAAGAACAGTATTTGGTATCTGCGCTCTGCTGAAGCCAGTTACCTTCGGAAA
AAGAGTTGGTAGCTCTTGATCCGGCAAACAAACCACCGCTGGTAGCGGTGGTTTTTTTGTTTGCAAGCAG
CAGATTACGCGCAGAAAAAAAGGATCTCAAGAAGATCCTTTGATCTTTTCTACGGGGTCTGACGCTCAGT
GGAACGAAAACTCACGTTAAGGGATTTTGGTCATGAGATTATCAAAAAGGATCTTCACCTAGATCCTTTT
AAATTAAAAATGAAGTTTTAAATCAATCTAAAGTATATATGAGTAAACTTGGTCTGACAGTTACCAATGC
TTAATCAGTGAGGCACCTATCTCAGCGATCTGTCTATTTCGTTCATCCATAGTTGCCTGACTCCCCGTCG
TGTAGATAACTACGATACGGGAGGGCTTACCATCTGGCCCCAGTGCTGCAATGATACCGCGAGACCCACG
CTCACCGGCTCCAGATTTATCAGCAATAAACCAGCCAGCCGGAAGGGCCGAGCGCAGAAGTGGTCCTGCA
ACTTTATCCGCCTCCATCCAGTCTATTAATTGTTGCCGGGAAGCTAGAGTAAGTAGTTCGCCAGTTAATA
GTTTGCGCAACGTTGTTGCCATTGCTACAGGCATCGTGGTGTCACGCTCGTCGTTTGGTATGGCTTCATT
CAGCTCCGGTTCCCAACGATCAAGGCGAGTTACATGATCCCCCATGTTGTGCAAAAAAGCGGTTAGCTCC
TTCGGTCCTCCGATCGTTGTCAGAAGTAAGTTGGCCGCAGTGTTATCACTCATGGTTATGGCAGCACTGC
ATAATTCTCTTACTGTCATGCCATCCGTAAGATGCTTTTCTGTGACTGGTGAGTACTCAACCAAGTCATT
CTGAGAATAGTGTATGCGGCGACCGAGTTGCTCTTGCCCGGCGTCAATACGGGATAATACCGCGCCACAT
AGCAGAACTTTAAAAGTGCTCATCATTGGAAAACGTTCTTCGGGGCGAAAACTCTCAAGGATCTTACCGC
TGTTGAGATCCAGTTCGATGTAACCCACTCGTGCACCCAACTGATCTTCAGCATCTTTTACTTTCACCAG
CGTTTCTGGGTGAGCAAAAACAGGAAGGCAAAATGCCGCAAAAAAGGGAATAAGGGCGACACGGAAATGT
TGAATACTCATACTCTTCCTTTTTCAATATTATTGAAGCATTTATCAGGGTTATTGTCTCATGAGCGGAT
ACATATTTGAATGTATTTAGAAAAATAAACAAATAGGGGTTCCGCGCACATTTCCCCGAAAAGTGCCACC
TGACGTCTAAGAAACCATTATTATCATGACATTAACCTATAAAAATAGGCGTATCACGAGGCCCTTTCGT
C
